>Addgene plasmid #90569 | CBX3 A6.5 gRNA | addgene full sequence | sequence record 183415 | Addgene NGS Result
AGCGAGGAAGCGGAAGAGCGCCCAATACGCAAACCGCCTCTCCCCGCGCGTTGGCCGATTCATTAATGCA
GCTGGCACGACAGGTTTCCCGACTGGAAAGCGGGCAGTGAGCGCAACGCAATTAATGTGAGTTAGCTCAC
TCATTAGGCACCCCAGGCTTTACACTTTATGCTTCCGGCTCGTATGTTGTGTGGAATTGTGAGCGGATAA
CAATTTCACACAGGAAACAGCTATGACCATGATTACGCCAAGCGCGCAATTAACCCTCACTAAAGGGAAC
AAAAGCTGGAGCTGCAAGCTTAATGTAGTCTTATGCAATACTCTTGTAGTCTTGCAACATGGTAACGATG
AGTTAGCAACATGCCTTACAAGGAGAGAAAAAGCACCGTGCATGCCGATTGGTGGAAGTAAGGTGGTACG
ATCGTGCCTTATTAGGAAGGCAACAGACGGGTCTGACATGGATTGGACGAACCACTGAATTGCCGCATTG
CAGAGATATTGTATTTAAGTGCCTAGCTCGATACATAAACGGGTCTCTCTGGTTAGACCAGATCTGAGCC
TGGGAGCTCTCTGGCTAACTAGGGAACCCACTGCTTAAGCCTCAATAAAGCTTGCCTTGAGTGCTTCAAG
TAGTGTGTGCCCGTCTGTTGTGTGACTCTGGTAACTAGAGATCCCTCAGACCCTTTTAGTCAGTGTGGAA
AATCTCTAGCAGTGGCGCCCGAACAGGGACTTGAAAGCGAAAGGGAAACCAGAGGAGCTCTCTCGACGCA
GGACTCGGCTTGCTGAAGCGCGCACGGCAAGAGGCGAGGGGCGGCGACTGGTGAGTACGCCAAAAATTTT
GACTAGCGGAGGCTAGAAGGAGAGAGATGGGTGCGAGAGCGTCAGTATTAAGCGGGGGAGAATTAGATCG
CGATGGGAAAAAATTCGGTTAAGGCCAGGGGGAAAGAAAAAATATAAATTAAAACATATAGTATGGGCAA
GCAGGGAGCTAGAACGATTCGCAGTTAATCCTGGCCTGTTAGAAACATCAGAAGGCTGTAGACAAATACT
GGGACAGCTACAACCATCCCTTCAGACAGGATCAGAAGAACTTAGATCATTATATAATACAGTAGCAACC
CTCTATTGTGTGCATCAAAGGATAGAGATAAAAGACACCAAGGAAGCTTTAGACAAGATAGAGGAAGAGC
AAAACAAAAGTAAGACCACCGCACAGCAAGCGGCCGCTGATCTTCAGACCTGGAGGAGGAGATATGAGGG
ACAATTGGAGAAGTGAATTATATAAATATAAAGTAGTAAAAATTGAACCATTAGGAGTAGCACCCACCAA
GGCAAAGAGAAGAGTGGTGCAGAGAGAAAAAAGAGCAGTGGGAATAGGAGCTTTGTTCCTTGGGTTCTTG
GGAGCAGCAGGAAGCACTATGGGCGCAGCGTCAATGACGCTGACGGTACAGGCCAGACAATTATTGTCTG
GTATAGTGCAGCAGCAGAACAATTTGCTGAGGGCTATTGAGGCGCAACAGCATCTGTTGCAACTCACAGT
CTGGGGCATCAAGCAGCTCCAGGCAAGAATCCTGGCTGTGGAAAGATACCTAAAGGATCAACAGCTCCTG
GGGATTTGGGGTTGCTCTGGAAAACTCATTTGCACCACTGCTGTGCCTTGGAATGCTAGTTGGAGTAATA
AATCTCTGGAACAGATTTGGAATCACACGACCTGGATGGAGTGGGACAGAGAAATTAACAATTACACAAG
CTTAATACACTCCTTAATTGAAGAATCGCAAAACCAGCAAGAAAAGAATGAACAAGAATTATTGGAATTA
GATAAATGGGCAAGTTTGTGGAATTGGTTTAACATAACAAATTGGCTGTGGTATATAAAATTATTCATAA
TGATAGTAGGAGGCTTGGTAGGTTTAAGAATAGTTTTTGCTGTACTTTCTATAGTGAATAGAGTTAGGCA
GGGATATTCACCATTATCGTTTCAGACCCACCTCCCAACCCCGAGGGGACCCAGAGAGGGCCTATTTCCC
ATGATTCCTTCATATTTGCATATACGATACAAGGCTGTTAGAGAGATAATTAGAATTAATTTGACTGTAA
ACACAAAGATATTAGTACAAAATACGTGACGTAGAAAGTAATAATTTCTTGGGTAGTTTGCAGTTTTAAA
ATTATGTTTTAAAATGGACTATCATATGCTTACCGTAACTTGAAAGTATTTCGATTTCTTGGCTTTATAT
ATCTTGTGGAAAGGACGAAACACCGAGACTTGGTGCTGGCGAAAGGTTTAAGAGCTATGCTGGAAACAGC
ATAGCAAGTTTAAATAAGGCTAGTCCGTTATCAACTTGAAAAAGTGGCACCGAGTCGGTGCTTTTTTTGA
ATTCTAGATCTTGAGACAAATGGCAGTATTCATCCACAATTTTAAAAGAAAAGGGGGGATTGGGGGGTAC
AGTGCAGGGGAAAGAATAGTAGACATAATAGCAACAGACATACAAACTAAAGAATTACAAAAACAAATTA
CAAAAATTCAAAATTTTCGGGTTTATTACAGGGACAGCAGAGATCCACTTTGGCGCCGGCTCGAGTGGCT
CCGGTGCCCGTCAGTGGGCAGAGCGCACATCGCCCACAGTCCCCGAGAAGTTGGGGGGAGGGGTCGGCAA
TTGAACCGGTGCCTAGAGAAGGTGGCGCGGGGTAAACTGGGAAAGTGATGTCGTGTACTGGCTCCGCCTT
TTTCCCGAGGGTGGGGGAGAACCGTATATAAGTGCAGTAGTCGCCGTGAACGTTCTTTTTCGCAACGGGT
TTGCCGCCAGAACACAGGTGTCGTGACGCGGGATCCGCCACCATGACCGAGTACAAGCCCACGGTGCGCC
TCGCCACCCGCGACGACGTCCCCAGGGCCGTACGCACCCTCGCCGCCGCGTTCGCCGACTACCCCGCCAC
GCGCCACACCGTCGATCCGGACCGCCACATCGAGCGGGTCACCGAGCTGCAAGAACTCTTCCTCACGCGC
GTCGGGCTCGACATCGGCAAGGTGTGGGTCGCGGACGACGGCGCCGCGGTGGCGGTCTGGACCACGCCGG
AGAGCGTCGAAGCGGGGGCGGTGTTCGCCGAGATCGGCCCGCGCATGGCCGAGTTGAGCGGTTCCCGGCT
GGCCGCGCAGCAACAGATGGAAGGCCTCCTGGCGCCGCACCGGCCCAAGGAGCCCGCGTGGTTCCTGGCC
ACCGTCGGAGTCTCGCCCGACCACCAGGGCAAGGGTCTGGGCAGCGCCGTCGTGCTCCCCGGAGTGGAGG
CGGCCGAGCGCGCCGGGGTGCCCGCCTTCCTGGAGACCTCCGCGCCCCGCAACCTCCCCTTCTACGAGCG
GCTCGGCTTCACCGTCACCGCCGACGTCGAGGTGCCCGAAGGACCGCGCACCTGGTGCATGACCCGCAAG
CCCGGTGCCTGAACGCGTTAAGTCGACAATCAACCTCTGGATTACAAAATTTGTGAAAGATTGACTGGTA
TTCTTAACTATGTTGCTCCTTTTACGCTATGTGGATACGCTGCTTTAATGCCTTTGTATCATGCTATTGC
TTCCCGTATGGCTTTCATTTTCTCCTCCTTGTATAAATCCTGGTTGCTGTCTCTTTATGAGGAGTTGTGG
CCCGTTGTCAGGCAACGTGGCGTGGTGTGCACTGTGTTTGCTGACGCAACCCCCACTGGTTGGGGCATTG
CCACCACCTGTCAGCTCCTTTCCGGGACTTTCGCTTTCCCCCTCCCTATTGCCACGGCGGAACTCATCGC
CGCCTGCCTTGCCCGCTGCTGGACAGGGGCTCGGCTGTTGGGCACTGACAATTCCGTGGTGTTGTCGGGG
AAATCATCGTCCTTTCCTTGGCTGCTCGCCTGTGTTGCCACCTGGATTCTGCGCGGGACGTCCTTCTGCT
ACGTCCCTTCGGCCCTCAATCCAGCGGACCTTCCTTCCCGCGGCCTGCTGCCGGCTCTGCGGCCTCTTCC
GCGTCTTCGCCTTCGCCCTCAGACGAGTCGGATCTCCCTTTGGGCCGCCTCCCCGCGTCGACTTTAAGAC
CAATGACTTACAAGGCAGCTGTAGATCTTAGCCACTTTTTAAAAGAAAAGGGGGGACTGGAAGGGCTAAT
TCACTCCCAACGAAGACAAGATCTGCTTTTTGCTTGTACTGGGTCTCTCTGGTTAGACCAGATCTGAGCC
TGGGAGCTCTCTGGCTAACTAGGGAACCCACTGCTTAAGCCTCAATAAAGCTTGCCTTGAGTGCTTCAAG
TAGTGTGTGCCCGTCTGTTGTGTGACTCTGGTAACTAGAGATCCCTCAGACCCTTTTAGTCAGTGTGGAA
AATCTCTAGCAGTACGTATAGTAGTTCATGTCATCTTATTATTCAGTATTTATAACTTGCAAAGAAATGA
ATATCAGAGAGTGAGAGGAACTTGTTTATTGCAGCTTATAATGGTTACAAATAAAGCAATAGCATCACAA
ATTTCACAAATAAAGCATTTTTTTCACTGCATTCTAGTTGTGGTTTGTCCAAACTCATCAATGTATCTTA
TCATGTCTGGCTCTAGCTATCCCGCCCCTAACTCCGCCCATCCCGCCCCTAACTCCGCCCAGTTCCGCCC
ATTCTCCGCCCCATGGCTGACTAATTTTTTTTATTTATGCAGAGGCCGAGGCCGCCTCGGCCTCTGAGCT
ATTCCAGAAGTAGTGAGGAGGCTTTTTTGGAGGCCTAGGGACGTACCCAATTCGCCCTATAGTGAGTCGT
ATTACGCGCGCTCACTGGCCGTCGTTTTACAACGTCGTGACTGGGAAAACCCTGGCGTTACCCAACTTAA
TCGCCTTGCAGCACATCCCCCTTTCGCCAGCTGGCGTAATAGCGAAGAGGCCCGCACCGATCGCCCTTCC
CAACAGTTGCGCAGCCTGAATGGCGAATGGG
[124 nt withheld, positions 4932-5055]
C
[91 nt withheld, positions 5057-5147]
A
[49 nt withheld, positions 5149-5197]
CCTTTGACGTTGGAGTCCACGTTCTTT
[37 nt withheld, positions 5225-5261]
ACCCTATCTCGGTCTATTCTTTTGATTTATAAGGGATTTTGCCGATTTCGGCCTATTGGTTAAAAAATGA
GCTGATTTAACAAAAATTTAACGCGAATTTTAACAAAATATTAACGCTTACAATTTAGGTGGCACTTTTC
GGGGAAATGTGCGCGGAACCCCTATTTGTTTATTTTTCTAAATACATTCAAATATGTATCCGCTCATGAG
ACAATAACCCTGATAAATGCTTCAATAATATTGAAAAAGGAAGAGTATGAGTATTCAACATTTCCGTGTC
GCCCTTATTCCCTTTTTTGCGGCATTTTGCCTTCCTGTTTTTGCTCACCCAGAAACGCTGGTGAAAGTAA
AAGATGCTGAAGATCAGTTGGGTGCACGAGTGGGTTACATCGAACTGGATCTCAACAGCGGTAAGATCCT
TGAGAGTTTTCGCCCCGAAGAACGTTTTCCAATGATGAGCACTTTTAAAGTTCTGCTATGTGGCGCGGTA
TTATCCCGTATTGACGCCGGGCAAGAGCAACTCGGTCGCCGCATACACTATTCTCAGAATGACTTGGTTG
AGTACTCACCAGTCACAGAAAAGCATCTTACGGATGGCATGACAGTAAGAGAATTATGCAGTGCTGCCAT
AACCATGAGTGATAACACTGCGGCCAACTTACTTCTGACAACGATCGGAGGACCGAAGGAGCTAACCGCT
TTTTTGCACAACATGGGGGATCATGTAACTCGCCTTGATCGTTGGGAACCGGAGCTGAATGAAGCCATAC
CAAACGACGAGCGTGACACCACGATGCCTGTAGCAATGGCAACAACGTTGCGCAAACTATTAACTGGCGA
ACTACTTACTCTAGCTTCCCGGCAACAATTAATAGACTGGATGGAGGCGGATAAAGTTGCAGGACCACTT
CTGCGCTCGGCCCTTCCGGCTGGCTGGTTTATTGCTGATAAATCTGGAGCCGGTGAGCGTGGGTCTCGCG
GTATCATTGCAGCACTGGGGCCAGATGGTAAGCCCTCCCGTATCGTAGTTATCTACACGACGGGGAGTCA
GGCAACTATGGATGAACGAAATAGACAGATCGCTGAGATAGGTGCCTCACTGATTAAGCATTGGTAACTG
TCAGACCAAGTTTACTCATATATACTTTAGATTGATTTAAAACTTCATTTTTAATTTAAAAGGATCTAGG
TGAAGATCCTTTTTGATAATCTCATGACCAAAATCCCTTAACGTGAGTTTTCGTTCCACTGAGCGTCAGA
CCCCGTAGAAAAGATCAAAGGATCTTCTTGAGATCCTTTTTTTCTGCGCGTAATCTGCTGCTTGCAAACA
AAAAAACCACCGCTACCAGCGGTGGTTTGTTTGCCGGATCAAGAGCTACCAACTCTTTTTCCGAAGGTAA
CTGGCTTCAGCAGAGCGCAGATACCAAATACTGTTCTTCTAGTGTAGCCGTAGTTAGGCCACCACTTCAA
GAACTCTGTAGCACCGCCTACATACCTCGCTCTGCTAATCCTGTTACCAGTGGCTGCTGCCAGTGGCGAT
AAGTCGTGTCTTACCGGGTTGGACTCAAGACGATAGTTACCGGATAAGGCGCAGCGGTCGGGCTGAACGG
GGGGTTCGTGCACACAGCCCAGCTTGGAGCGAACGACCTACACCGAACTGAGATACCTACAGCGTGAGCT
ATGAGAAAGCGCCACGCTTCCCGAAGGGAGAAAGGCGGACAGGTATCCGGTAAGCGGCAGGGTCGGAACA
GGAGAGCGCACGAGGGAGCTTCCAGGGGGAAACGCCTGGTATCTTTATAGTCCTGTCGGGTTTCGCCACC
TCTGACTTGAGCGTCGATTTTTGTGATGCTCGTCAGGGGGGCGGAGCCTATGGAAAAACGCCAGCAACGC
GGCCTTTTTACGGTTCCTGGCCTTTTGCTGGCCTTTTGCTCACATGTTCTTTCCTGCGTTATCCCCTGAT
TCTGTGGATAACCGTATTACCGCCTTTGAGTGAGCTGATACCGCTCGCCGCAGCCGAACGACCGAGCGCA
GCGAGTCAGTG
Features (pLannotate 1.2.2; 27 found; start..end, strand, type, name):
     18..110     +  CDS            lacI (fragment): lac repressor; lacI; The lac repressor binds to the lac operator to inhibit transcription in E. coli. This inhibition can be relieved by adding lactose or isopropyl-β-D-thiogalactopyranoside (IPTG).
    123..144     +  protein_bind   CAP binding site: CAP binding activates transcription in the presence of cAMP. E. coli catabolite activator protein
    159..189     +  promoter       lac promoter: promoter for the E. coli lac operon
    197..213     +  protein_bind   lac operator: The lac repressor binds to the lac operator to inhibit transcription in E. coli. This inhibition can be relieved by adding lactose or isopropyl-β-D-thiogalactopyranoside (IPTG). lac repressor encoded by lacI
    258..276     +  promoter       T3 promoter: promoter for bacteriophage T3 RNA polymerase
    304..530     +  promoter       RSV promoter: Rous sarcoma virus enhancer/promoter
    531..711     +  LTR            5' LTR (truncated): truncated 5' long terminal repeat (LTR) from HIV-1
    758..883     +  misc_feature   HIV-1 Ψ: packaging signal of human immunodeficiency virus type 1
    867..1230    +  CDS            HIV-1 gag (fragment): gag protein from human immunodeficiency virus 1; gag
   1376..1609    +  misc_feature   RRE: The Rev response element (RRE) of HIV-1 allows for Rev-dependent mRNA export from the nucleus to the cytoplasm.
   1986..2012    +  CDS            Rev (fragment): human immunodeficiency virus 1 (HIV-1) Rev protein; rev; enhances nuclear export of unspliced and incompletely spliced viral mRNAs
   2016..2256    +  promoter       U6 promoter: RNA polymerase III promoter for human U6 snRNA
   2304..2371    +  misc_RNA       tracrRNA (fragment): trans-activating CRISPR RNA for the Streptococcus pyogenes CRISPR/Cas9 system
   2420..2537    +  misc_feature   cPPT/CTS: central polypurine tract and central termination sequence of HIV-1
   2606..2817    +  promoter       EF-1α core promoter: core promoter for human elongation factor EF-1α
   2843..3442    +  CDS            PuroR (fragment): puromycin N-acetyltransferase; pac from Streptomyces; confers resistance to puromycin
   3458..4046    +  misc_feature   WPRE: woodchuck hepatitis virus posttranscriptional regulatory element
   4097..4116    +  misc_feature   cPPT/CTS (fragment): central polypurine tract and central termination sequence of HIV-1
   4118..4351    +  LTR            3' LTR (ΔU3): self-inactivating 3' long terminal repeat (LTR) from HIV-1
   4429..4550    +  polyA_signal   SV40 poly(A) signal: SV40 polyadenylation signal
   4590..4725    +  rep_origin     SV40 ori: SV40 origin of replication
   4746..4764    -  promoter       T7 promoter: promoter for bacteriophage T7 RNA polymerase
   4772..4927    +  CDS            lacZα (fragment): LacZα fragment of β-galactosidase; lacZ fragment
   4932..5360    +  rep_origin     f1 ori (sequence partly withheld): f1 bacteriophage origin of replication; arrow indicates direction of (+) strand synthesis
   5413..5517    +  promoter       AmpR promoter: bla
   5518..6378    +  CDS            AmpR: β-lactamase; bla; confers resistance to ampicillin, carbenicillin, and related antibiotics
   6549..7137    +  rep_origin     ori: high-copy-number ColE1/pMB1/pBR322/pUC origin of replication
