[The description below was written by a language model from this plasmid's Addgene catalogue record and pLannotate feature annotations shown in this document.]
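Description:
CBX3 A6.5 gRNA is a third-generation lentiviral CRISPR guide plasmid built on the pLenti-sgRNA backbone and designed to direct Cas9 to the human CBX3 gene. It is maintained in E. coli through a high-copy ColE1/pUC-type origin and an ampicillin resistance gene (β-lactamase); an f1 origin, an SV40 origin and remnants of lac/lacZα cloning-vector sequence, flanked by T3 and T7 promoters, are also annotated in the bacterial backbone. The catalogue lists the empty backbone as 9,151 bp, whereas the sequenced plasmid is 7,302 nt. The record does not explain the difference, though replacement of a stuffer fragment between the two BsmBI sites, both of which were destroyed during cloning, would be consistent with it.

The viral genome is transcribed from an RSV promoter fused to a truncated HIV-1 5' LTR, making packaging Tat-independent, and carries the Ψ packaging signal with a partial gag sequence, the Rev response element, a cPPT/CTS, WPRE and a self-inactivating ΔU3 3' LTR, followed by an SV40 polyadenylation signal. Two expression units lie between the LTRs. A human U6 RNA polymerase III promoter drives the CBX3-targeting spacer joined to the Streptococcus pyogenes guide scaffold (annotated as a tracrRNA fragment), and an EF-1α core promoter drives puromycin N-acetyltransferase for selection of transduced mammalian cells. No Cas9 is annotated, so the nuclease must be supplied separately, for example by a Cas9-expressing cell line. The plasmid belongs to a guide series used for a large-scale analysis of Cas9 knockouts of cell-cycle genes in human cells.
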