Addgene plasmid #90569: CBX3 A6.5 gRNA
Purpose: 3rd generation lentiviral gRNA plasmid targeting human CBX3
Depositing lab: Iain Cheeseman. Depositing organization: Whitehead Institute for Biomedical Research. Publication: Large-Scale Analysis of CRISPR/Cas9 Cell-Cycle Knockouts Reveals the Diversity of p53-Dependent Responses to Cell-Cycle Defects. McKinley KL, Cheeseman IM. Dev Cell. 2017 Feb 27;40(4):405-420.e2. doi: 10.1016/j.devcel.2017.01.012. Epub 2017 Feb 16. PubMed 28216383.
Backbone
  Vector backbone: pLenti-sgRNA
  Backbone manufacturer: Eric Lander & David Sabatini labs (Addgene plasmid #71409)
  Backbone size w/o insert (bp): 9151
  Vector type: Lentiviral, CRISPR
  Selectable markers: Puromycin
Growth in bacteria
  Bacterial resistance: Ampicillin, 100 μg/mL
  Growth temperature: 37°C
  Growth strain: NEB Stable
  Copy number: Unknown
Gene/Insert
  Gene/Insert name: CBX3 (Guide Designation A6.5) (alt name: pKMKO series)
  gRNA/shRNA sequence: CACCgAGACTTGGTGCTGGCGAAAG
  Species: H. sapiens (human)
  Promoter: U6
  Cloning method: Restriction Enzyme; 5′ cloning site BsmBI (destroyed during cloning); 3′ cloning site BsmBI (destroyed during cloning)
  Sequencing primers: 5′ hU6-F (5'-GAGGGCCTATTTCCCATGATT-3'); 3′ EF1a-R (5'-CACGGCGACTACTGCACTTA-3')
Terms and licenses: Academic/Nonprofit Terms; Industry Terms: Not Available to Industry
Depositor comments: Please note that gRNA target sequence listed is not strictly the 20nt spacer sequence, but also contains the 5' BsmBI overhang. For more information about knockout human cell lines generated using this plasmid, please see http://cellcycleknockouts.wi.mit.edu/ .
How to cite: CBX3 A6.5 gRNA was a gift from Iain Cheeseman (Addgene plasmid # 90569 ; http://n2t.net/addgene:90569 ; RRID:Addgene_90569)
